>Addgene plasmid #136259 | pLV 4xSTAR-sTomato-NLS-blast | addgene full sequence | sequence record 312907 | Addgene NGS Result
TTGAGATCCTTTTTTTCTGCGCGTAATCTGCTGCTTGCAAACAAAAAAACCACCGCTACCAGCGGTGGTT
TGTTTGCCGGATCAAGAGCTACCAACTCTTTTTCCGAAGGTAACTGGCTTCAGCAGAGCGCAGATACCAA
ATACTGTTCTTCTAGTGTAGCCGTAGTTAGGCCACCACTTCAAGAACTCTGTAGCACCGCCTACATACCT
CGCTCTGCTAATCCTGTTACCAGTGGCTGCTGCCAGTGGCGATAAGTCGTGTCTTACCGGGTTGGACTCA
AGACGATAGTTACCGGATAAGGCGCAGCGGTCGGGCTGAACGGGGGGTTCGTGCACACAGCCCAGCTTGG
AGCGAACGACCTACACCGAACTGAGATACCTACAGCGTGAGCTATGAGAAAGCGCCACGCTTCCCGAAGG
GAGAAAGGCGGACAGGTATCCGGTAAGCGGCAGGGTCGGAACAGGAGAGCGCACGAGGGAGCTTCCAGGG
GGAAACGCCTGGTATCTTTATAGTCCTGTCGGGTTTCGCCACCTCTGACTTGAGCGTCGATTTTTGTGAT
GCTCGTCAGGGGGGCGGAGCCTATGGAAAAACGCCAGCAACGCGGCCTTTTTACGGTTCCTGGCCTTTTG
CTGGCCTTTTGCTCACATGTTCTTTCCTGCGTTATCCCCTGATTCTGTGGATAACCGTATTACCGCCTTT
GAGTGAGCTGATACCGCTCGCCGCAGCCGAACGACCGAGCGCAGCGAGTCAGTGAGCGAGGAAGCGGAAG
AGCGCCCAATACGCAAACCGCCTCTCCCCGCGCGTTGGCCGATTCATTAATGCAGCTGGCACGACAGGTT
TCCCGACTGGAAAGCGGGCAGTGAGCGCAACGCAATTAATGTGAGTTAGCTCACTCATTAGGCACCCCAG
GCTTTACACTTTATGCTTCCGGCTCGTATGTTGTGTGGAATTGTGAGCGGATAACAATTTCACACAGGAA
ACAGCTATGACCATGATTACGCCAAGCGCTGATGAATCCCCTAATGATTTTGGTAAAAATCATTAAGTTA
AGGTGGATACACATCTTGTCATATGATCAAATGGTTTCGCGAAAAATCAATAATCAGACAACAAGATGTG
CGAACTCGATATTTTACACGACTCTCTTTACCAATTCTGCCCCGAATTACACTTAAAACGACTCAACAGC
TTAACGTTGGCTTGCCACGCATTACTTGACTGTAAAACTCTCACTCTTACCGAACTTGGCCGTAACCTGC
CAACCAAAGCGAGAACAAAACATAACATCAAACGAATCGACCGATTGTTAGGTAATCGTCACCTCCACAA
AGAGCGACTCGCTGTATACCGTTGGCATGCTAGCTTTATCTGTTCGGGCAATACGATGCCCATTGTACTT
GTTGACTGGTCTGATATTCGTGAGCAAAAACGACTTATGGTATTGCGAGCTTCAGTCGCACTACACGGTC
GTTCTGTTACTCTTTATGAGAAAGCGTTCCCGCTTTCAGAGCAATGTTCAAAGAAAGCTCATGACCAATT
TCTAGCCGACCTTGCGAGCATTCTACCGAGTAACACCACACCGCTCATTGTCAGTGATGCTGGCTTTAAA
GTGCCATGGTATAAATCCGTTGAGAAGCTGGGTTGGTACTGGTTAAGTCGAGTAAGAGGAAAAGTACAAT
ATGCAGACCTAGGAGCGGAAAACTGGAAACCTATCAGCAACTTACATGATATGTCATCTAGTCACTCAAA
GACTTTAGGCTATAAGAGGCTGACTAAAAGCAATCCAATCTCATGCCAAATTCTATTGTATAAATCTCGC
TCTAAAGGCCGAAAAAATCAGCGCTCGACACGGACTCATTGTCACCACCCGTCACCTAAAATCTACTCAG
CGTCGGCAAAGGAGCCATGGGTTCTAGCAACTAACTTACCTGTTGAAATTCGAACACCCAAACAACTTGT
TAATATCTATTCGAAGCGAATGCAGATTGAAGAAACCTTCCGAGACTTGAAAAGTCCTGCCTACGGACTA
GGCCTACGCCATAGCCGAACGAGCAGCTCAGAGCGTTTTGATATCATGCTGCTAATCGCCCTGATGCTTC
AACTAACATGTTGGCTTGCGGGCGTTCATGCTCAGAAACAAGGTTGGGACAAGCACTTCCAGGCTAACAC
AGTCAGAAATCGAAACGTACTCTCAACAGTTCGCTTAGGCATGGAAGTTTTGCGGCATTCTGGCTACACA
ATAACAAGGGAAGACTTACTCGTGGCTGCAACCCTACTAGCTCAAAATTTATTCACACATGGTTACGCTT
TGGGGAAATTATGAGGGGATCTCTCAGCGCCAAGCGCGCAATTAACCCTCACTAAAGGGAACAAAAGCTG
GAGCTGCAAGCTTAATGTAGTCTTATGCAATACTCTTGTAGTCTTGCAACATGGTAACGATGAGTTAGCA
ACATGCCTTACAAGGAGAGAAAAAGCACCGTGCATGCCGATTGGTGGAAGTAAGGTGGTACGATCGTGCC
TTATTAGGAAGGCAACAGACGGGTCTGACATGGATTGGACGAACCACTGAATTGCCGCATTGCAGAGATA
TTGTATTTAAGTGCCTAGCTCGATACATAAACGGGTCTCTCTGGTTAGACCAGATCTGAGCCTGGGAGCT
CTCTGGCTAACTAGGGAACCCACTGCTTAAGCCTCAATAAAGCTTGCCTTGAGTGCTTCAAGTAGTGTGT
GCCCGTCTGTTGTGTGACTCTGGTAACTAGAGATCCCTCAGACCCTTTTAGTCAGTGTGGAAAATCTCTA
GCAGTGGCGCCCGAACAGGGACTTGAAAGCGAAAGGGAAACCAGAGGAGCTCTCTCGACGCAGGACTCGG
CTTGCTGAAGCGCGCACGGCAAGAGGCGAGGGGCGGCGACTGGTGAGTACGCCAAAAATTTTGACTAGCG
GAGGCTAGAAGGAGAGAGATGGGTGCGAGAGCGTCAGTATTAAGCGGGGGAGAATTAGATCGCGATGGGA
AAAAATTCGGTTAAGGCCAGGGGGAAAGAAAAAATATAAATTAAAACATATAGTATGGGCAAGCAGGGAG
CTAGAACGATTCGCAGTTAATCCTGGCCTGTTAGAAACATCAGAAGGCTGTAGACAAATACTGGGACAGC
TACAACCATCCCTTCAGACAGGATCAGAAGAACTTAGATCATTATATAATACAGTAGCAACCCTCTATTG
TGTGCATCAAAGGATAGAGATAAAAGACACCAAGGAAGCTTTAGACAAGATAGAGGAAGAGCAAAACAAA
AGTAAGACCACCGCACAGCAAGCGGCCGCTGATCTTCAGACCTGGAGGAGGAGATATGAGGGACAATTGG
AGAAGTGAATTATATAAATATAAAGTAGTAAAAATTGAACCATTAGGAGTAGCACCCACCAAGGCAAAGA
GAAGAGTGGTGCAGAGAGAAAAAAGAGCAGTGGGAATAGGAGCTTTGTTCCTTGGGTTCTTGGGAGCAGC
AGGAAGCACTATGGGCGCAGCGTCAATGACGCTGACGGTACAGGCCAGACAATTATTGTCTGGTATAGTG
CAGCAGCAGAACAATTTGCTGAGGGCTATTGAGGCGCAACAGCATCTGTTGCAACTCACAGTCTGGGGCA
TCAAGCAGCTCCAGGCAAGAATCCTGGCTGTGGAAAGATACCTAAAGGATCAACAGCTCCTGGGGATTTG
GGGTTGCTCTGGAAAACTCATTTGCACCACTGCTGTGCCTTGGAATGCTAGTTGGAGTAATAAATCTCTG
GAACAGATTTGGAATCACACGACCTGGATGGAGTGGGACAGAGAAATTAACAATTACACAAGCTTAATAC
ACTCCTTAATTGAAGAATCGCAAAACCAGCAAGAAAAGAATGAACAAGAATTATTGGAATTAGATAAATG
GGCAAGTTTGTGGAATTGGTTTAACATAACAAATTGGCTGTGGTATATAAAATTATTCATAATGATAGTA
GGAGGCTTGGTAGGTTTAAGAATAGTTTTTGCTGTACTTTCTATAGTGAATAGAGTTAGGCAGGGATATT
CACCATTATCGTTTCAGACCCACCTCCCAACCCCGAGGGGACCCGACAGGCCCGAAGGAATAGAAGAAGA
AGGTGGAGAGAGAGACAGAGACAGATCCATTCGATTAGTGAACGGATCTCGACGGTATCGGTTTTAAAAG
AAAAGGGGGGATTGGGGGGTACAGTGCAGGGGAAAGAATAGTAGACATAATAGCAACAGACATACAAACT
AAAGAATTACAAAAACAAATTACAAAAATTCAAAATTTTATCGATCGGTACCCCTAGGGTGAAAAGGCAG
GTGCAAAGCAAATCCTATCCCAGCTTCTAGCTAGGTGAAAAGGCAGGTGCAAAGCAAATCCTATCCCAGC
TTCTAGCTAGGGTGAAAAGGCAGGTGCAAAGCAAATCCTATCCCAGCTTCTAGCTAGGTGAAAAGGCAGG
TGCAAAGCAAATCCTATCCCAGCTTCTAGCTAGCGGCGCGCCGGATCCGGAGGGGACAAGTGGAGGGAAA
GTGGGGCCGGGCGGGGGGTGCCTGGGAAGCCAGGCTGCGCTGACGTCACTGGGCGCGCAATTCGGGCTGG
AGCGCTTTAAAAAACGAGCGTGCAAGCAGAGAGGCTGCTCCACACCGCTCAGGCCGCGGTTTAAACATCG
ATATGGTGAGCAAGGGCGAGGAGGTCATCAAAGAGTTCATGCGCTTCAAGGTGCGCATGGAGGGCTCCAT
GAACGGCCACGAGTTCGAGATCGAGGGCGAGGGCGAGGGCCGCCCCTACGAGGGCACCCAGACCGCCAAG
CTGAAGGTGACCAAGGGCGGCCCCCTGCCCTTCGCCTGGGACATCCTGTCCCCCCAGTTCATGTACGGCT
CCAAGGCGTACGTGAAGCACCCCGCCGACATCCCCGATTACAAGAAGCTGTCCTTCCCCGAGGGCTTCAA
GTGGGAGCGCGTGATGAACTTCGAGGACGGCGGTCTGGTGACCGTGACCCAGGACTCCTCCCTGCAGGAC
GGCACGCTGATCTACAAGGTGAAGATGCGCGGCACCAACTTCCCCCCCGACGGCCCCGTAATGCAGAAGA
AGACCATGGGCTGGGAGGCCTCCACCGAGCGCCTGTACCCCCGCGACGGCGTGCTGAAGGGCGAGATCCA
CCAGGCCCTGAAGCTGAAGGACGGCGGCCACTACCTGGTGGAGTTCAAGACCATCTACATGGCCAAGAAG
CCCGTGCAACTGCCCGGCTACTACTACGTGGACACCAAGCTGGACATCACCTCCCACAACGAGGACTACA
CCATCGTGGAACAGTACGAGCGCTCCGAGGGCCGCCACCACCTGTTCCTGGGGCATGGCACCGGCAGCAC
CGGCAGCGGCTCCAGGCCAAAAAAGAAAAGAAAGGTCATCGATTAGTTAATTAATGGCCCGGGAATTCCG
CCCCTCTCCCCCCCTAACGTTACTGGCCGAAGCCGCTTGGAATAAGGCCGGTGTGCGTTTGTCTATATGT
TATTTTCCACCATATTGCCGTCTTTTGGCAATGTGAGGGCCCGGAAACCTGGCCCTGTCTTCTTGACGAG
CATTCCTAGGGGTCTTTCCCCTCTCGCCAAAGGAATGCAAGGTCTGTTGAATGTCGTGAAGGAAGCAGTT
CCTCTGGAAGCTTCTTGAAGACAAACAACGTCTGTAGCGACCCTTTGCAGGCAGCGGAACCCCCCACCTG
GCGACAGGTGCCTCTGCGGCCAAAAGCCACGTGTATAAGATACACCTGCAAAGGCGGCACAACCCCAGTG
CCACGTTGTGAGTTGGATAGTTGTGGAAAGAGTCAAATGGCTCTCCTCAAGCGTATTCAACAAGGGGCTG
AAGGATGCCCAGAAGGTACCCCATTGTATGGGATCTGATCTGGGGCCTCGGTGCACATGCTTTACATGTG
TTTAGTCGAGGTTAAAAAAACGTCTAGGCCCCCCGAACCACGGGGACGTGGTTTTCCTTTGAAAAACACG
ATGATAATATGGATATGGCCACAACGGTCGCCACCATGGCCAAGCCTTTGTCTCAAGAAGAATCCACCCT
CATTGAAAGAGCAACGGCTACAATCAACAGCATCCCCATCTCTGAAGACTACAGCGTCGCCAGCGCAGCT
CTCTCTAGCGACGGCCGCATCTTCACTGGTGTCAATGTATATCATTTTACTGGGGGACCTTGTGCAGAAC
TCGTGGTGCTGGGCACTGCTGCTGCTGCGGCAGCTGGCAACCTGACTTGTATCGTCGCGATCGGAAATGA
GAACAGGGGCATCTTGAGCCCCTGCGGACGGTGCCGACAGGTGCTTCTCGATCTGCATCCTGGGATCAAA
GCCATAGTGAAGGACAGTGATGGACAGCCGACGGCAGTTGGGATTCGTGAATTGCTGCCCTCTGGTTATG
TGTGGGAGGGCTAAATGCATGTATTCAATCTAAGCAGGCTTTCACTTTCTCGCCAACTTACAAGGCCTTT
CTGTGTAAACAATACCTGAACCTTTACCCCGTTGCCCGGCAACGGCCAGGTCTGTGCCAAGTGTTTGCTG
ACGCAACCCCCACTGGCTGGGGCTTGGTCATGGGCCATCAGCGCATGCGTGGAACCTTTTCGGCTCCTCT
GCCGATCCATACTGCGGAACTCCTAGCCGCTTGTTTTGCTCGCAGCAGGTCTGGAGCAAACATTATCGGG
ACTGATAACTCTGTTGTCCTATCCCGCAAATATACATCGTTTCCATGGCTGCTAGGCTGTGCTGCCAACT
GGATCCTGCGCGGGACGTCCTTTGTTTACGTCCCGTCGGCGCTGAATCCTGCGGACGACCCTTCTCGGGG
TCGCTTGGGACTCTCTCGTCCCCTTCTCCGTCTGCCGTTCCGACCGACCACGGGGCGCACCTCTCTTTAC
GCGGACTCCCCGTCTGTGCCTTCTCATCTGCCGGACCGTGTGCACTTCGCTTCACCTCTGCACGTCGCAT
GGAGACCACCGTGAACGCCCACCAAATATTGCCCAAGGTCTTACATAAGAGGACTCTTGGACTCTCAGCA
ATGTCAACGACCGACCTTGAGGCATACTTCAAAGACTGTTTGTTTAAAGACTGGGAGGAGTTGGGGGAGG
AGATTAGGTTAAAGGTCTTTGTACTAGGAGGCTGTAGGCATAAATTGGTCTGCGCACCAGCACCATGGCG
CAATCACTAGAGCGGGGTACCTTTAAGACCAATGACTTACAAGGCAGCTGTAGATCTTAGCCACTTTTTA
AAAGAAAAGGGGGGACTGGAAGGGCTAATTCACTCCCAACGAAGACAAGATCTGCTTTTTGCTTGTACTG
GGTCTCTCTGGTTAGACCAGATCTGAGCCTGGGAGCTCTCTGGCTAACTAGGGAACCCACTGCTTAAGCC
TCAATAAAGCTTGCCTTGAGTGCTTCAAGTAGTGTGTGCCCGTCTGTTGTGTGACTCTGGTAACTAGAGA
TCCCTCAGACCCTTTTAGTCAGTGTGGAAAATCTCTAGCAGTAGTAGTTCATGTCATCTTATTATTCAGT
ATTTATAACTTGCAAAGAAATGAATATCAGAGAGTGAGAGGAACTTGTTTATTGCAGCTTATAATGGTTA
CAAATAAAGCAATAGCATCACAAATTTCACAAATAAAGCATTTTTTTCACTGCATTCTAGTTGTGGTTTG
TCCAAACTCATCAATGTATCTTATCATGTCTGGCTCTAGCTATCCCGCCCCTAACTCCGCCCATCCCGCC
CCTAACTCCGCCCAGTTCCGCCCATTCTCCGCCCCATGGCTGACTAATTTTTTTTATTTATGCAGAGGCC
GAGGCCGCCTCGGCCTCTGAGCTATTCCAGAAGTAGTGAGGAGGCTTTTTTGGAGGCCTAGGGACGTACC
CAATTCGCCCTATAGTGAGTCGTATTACGCGCGCTCACTGGCCGTCGTTTTACAACGTCGTGACTGGGAA
AACCCTGGCGTTACCCAACTTAATCGCCTTGCAGCACATCCCCCTTTCGCCAGCTGGCGTAATAGCGAAG
AGGCCCGCACCGATCGCCCTTCCCAACAGTTGCGCAGCCTGAATGGCGAATGGG
[124 nt withheld, positions 8105-8228]
C
[91 nt withheld, positions 8230-8320]
A
[49 nt withheld, positions 8322-8370]
CCTTTGACGTTGGAGTCCACGTTCTTT
[37 nt withheld, positions 8398-8434]
ACCCTATCTCGGTCTATTCTTTTGATTTATAAGGGATTTTGCCGATTTCGGCCTATTGGTTAAAAAATGA
GCTGATTTAACAAAAATTTAACGCGAATTTTAACAAAATATTAACGCTTACAATTTAGGTGGCACTTTTC
GGGGAAATGTGCGCGGAACCCCTATTTGTTTATTTTTCTAAATACATTCAAATATGTATCCGCTCATGAG
ACAATAACCCTGATAAATGCTTCAATAATATTGAAAAAGGAAGAGTATGAGTATTCAACATTTCCGTGTC
GCCCTTATTCCCTTTTTTGCGGCATTTTGCCTTCCTGTTTTTGCTCACCCAGAAACGCTGGTGAAAGTAA
AAGATGCTGAAGATCAGTTGGGTGCACGAGTGGGTTACATCGAACTGGATCTCAACAGCGGTAAGATCCT
TGAGAGTTTTCGCCCCGAAGAACGTTTTCCAATGATGAGCACTTTTAAAGTTCTGCTATGTGGCGCGGTA
TTATCCCGTATTGACGCCGGGCAAGAGCAACTCGGTCGCCGCATACACTATTCTCAGAATGACTTGGTTG
AGTACTCACCAGTCACAGAAAAGCATCTTACGGATGGCATGACAGTAAGAGAATTATGCAGTGCTGCCAT
AACCATGAGTGATAACACTGCGGCCAACTTACTTCTGACAACGATCGGAGGACCGAAGGAGCTAACCGCT
TTTTTGCACAACATGGGGGATCATGTAACTCGCCTTGATCGTTGGGAACCGGAGCTGAATGAAGCCATAC
CAAACGACGAGCGTGACACCACGATGCCTGTAGCAATGGCAACAACGTTGCGCAAACTATTAACTGGCGA
ACTACTTACTCTAGCTTCCCGGCAACAATTAATAGACTGGATGGAGGCGGATAAAGTTGCAGGACCACTT
CTGCGCTCGGCCCTTCCGGCTGGCTGGTTTATTGCTGATAAATCTGGAGCCGGTGAGCGTGGGTCTCGCG
GTATCATTGCAGCACTGGGGCCAGATGGTAAGCCCTCCCGTATCGTAGTTATCTACACGACGGGGAGTCA
GGCAACTATGGATGAACGAAATAGACAGATCGCTGAGATAGGTGCCTCACTGATTAAGCATTGGTAACTG
TCAGACCAAGTTTACTCATATATACTTTAGATTGATTTAAAACTTCATTTTTAATTTAAAAGGATCTAGG
TGAAGATCCTTTTTGATAATCTCATGACCAAAATCCCTTAACGTGAGTTTTCGTTCCACTGAGCGTCAGA
CCCCGTAGAAAAGATCAAAGGATCTTC
Features (pLannotate 1.2.2; 29 found; start..end, strand, type, name):
      1..589     +  rep_origin     ori: high-copy-number ColE1/pMB1/pBR322/pUC origin of replication
    772..864     +  CDS            lacI (fragment): lac repressor; lacI; The lac repressor binds to the lac operator to inhibit transcription in E. coli. This inhibition can be relieved by adding lactose or isopropyl-β-D-thiogalactopyranoside (IPTG).
    877..898     +  protein_bind   CAP binding site: CAP binding activates transcription in the presence of cAMP. E. coli catabolite activator protein
    913..943     +  promoter       lac promoter: promoter for the E. coli lac operon
    951..967     +  protein_bind   lac operator: The lac repressor binds to the lac operator to inhibit transcription in E. coli. This inhibition can be relieved by adding lactose or isopropyl-β-D-thiogalactopyranoside (IPTG). lac repressor encoded by lacI
   1053..1122    -  ncRNA          RNA-OUT: Accession: RF00240 - RNA-OUT
   2350..2368    +  promoter       T3 promoter: promoter for bacteriophage T3 RNA polymerase
   2396..2622    +  promoter       RSV promoter: Rous sarcoma virus enhancer/promoter
   2623..2803    +  LTR            5' LTR (truncated): truncated 5' long terminal repeat (LTR) from HIV-1
   2850..2975    +  misc_feature   HIV-1 Ψ: packaging signal of human immunodeficiency virus type 1
   2959..3322    +  CDS            HIV-1 gag (fragment): gag protein from human immunodeficiency virus 1; gag
   3468..3701    +  misc_feature   RRE: The Rev response element (RRE) of HIV-1 allows for Rev-dependent mRNA export from the nucleus to the cytoplasm.
   4078..4178    +  CDS            Rev (fragment): human immunodeficiency virus 1 (HIV-1) Rev protein; rev; enhances nuclear export of unspliced and incompletely spliced viral mRNAs
   4192..4309    +  misc_feature   cPPT/CTS: central polypurine tract and central termination sequence of HIV-1
   4693..5370    +  CDS            dTomato: dTomato is a basic (constitutively fluorescent) orange fluorescent protein published in 2004, derived from Discosoma sp.. It is reported to be a somewhat slowly-maturing dimer with low acid sensitivity.
   5371..5400    +  CDS            TDsmURFP (fragment): monomeric tandem dimer of a small ultra-red fluorescent protein derived from a cyanobacterial phycobiliprotein (Rodriguez et al., 2016)
   5565..6027    +  misc_feature   IRES: internal ribosome entry site (IRES) of the encephalomyocarditis virus (EMCV)
   6056..6454    +  CDS            BSD: blasticidin S deaminase; Aspergillus terreus BSD; confers resistance to blasticidin
   6541..6799    +  ncRNA          HBV PRE 1151-1410: Accession: RF02816 - Hepatitis B virus post-transcriptional regulatory element 1151-1410
   6765..7205    +  CDS            X: X_HBVD3 - Experimental evidence at protein level: Swiss-Prot protein existence level 1. Multifunctional protein that plays a role in silencing host antiviral defenses and promoting viral transcription. Does not seem to be essential for HBV infection. May be directly involved in development of cirrhosis and liver cancer (hepatocellular carcinoma). Most of cytosolic activities involve modulation of cytosolic calcium. The effect on apoptosis is controversial depending on the cell types in which the studies have been conducted. May induce apoptosis by localizing in mitochondria and causing loss of
   7227..7295    +  CDS            nef (fragment): NEF_HV1Z2 - Experimental evidence at protein level: Swiss-Prot protein existence level 1. Extracellular Nef protein targets CD4(+) T-lymphocytes for apoptosis by interacting with CXCR4 surface receptors. From Human immunodeficiency virus type 1 group M subtype D (isolate Z2/CDC-Z34) (HIV-1).
   7297..7530    +  LTR            3' LTR (ΔU3): self-inactivating 3' long terminal repeat (LTR) from HIV-1
   7602..7723    +  polyA_signal   SV40 poly(A) signal: SV40 polyadenylation signal
   7763..7898    +  rep_origin     SV40 ori: SV40 origin of replication
   7919..7937    -  promoter       T7 promoter: promoter for bacteriophage T7 RNA polymerase
   7945..8100    +  CDS            lacZα (fragment): LacZα fragment of β-galactosidase; lacZ fragment
   8105..8533    +  rep_origin     f1 ori (sequence partly withheld): f1 bacteriophage origin of replication; arrow indicates direction of (+) strand synthesis
   8586..8690    +  promoter       AmpR promoter: bla
   8691..9551    +  CDS            AmpR: β-lactamase; bla; confers resistance to ampicillin, carbenicillin, and related antibiotics
