[The description below was written by a language model from this plasmid's Addgene catalogue record and pLannotate feature annotations shown in this document.]
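Description:
pLV 4xSTAR-sTomato-NLS-blast is a third-generation, self-inactivating HIV-1 lentiviral reporter vector built on the p156RRL-sinPPT-CMV-GFP-PRE backbone. It is designed to mark intestinal stem cells by reading out ASCL2 transcriptional activity. In bacteria it replicates from a high-copy ColE1/pUC origin and is selected with ampicillin (AmpR). An f1 origin and remnants of the lac region are also present.

The viral genome is transcribed from a chimeric RSV promoter fused to a truncated 5' LTR. It carries the Ψ packaging signal with a gag fragment, the RRE for Rev-dependent nuclear export, and the cPPT/CTS. It ends in a ΔU3 3' LTR, followed by an SV40 poly(A) signal and SV40 origin.

The payload is the synthetic 4x STAR element, four repeats of the stem cell ASCL2 reporter motif (about 350 bp). The annotation software did not recognise it, but it presumably lies in the unannotated gap between the cPPT and the fluorescent protein. The record does not state which minimal promoter accompanies the repeats. The element drives sTomato-NLS, a nuclear-localised red fluorescent protein that the feature table annotates as dTomato. A short downstream match to a linker-like fragment is probably incidental. An EMCV IRES then links blasticidin S deaminase to the same transcript, so on this layout blasticidin resistance would depend on the same reporter-driven transcript. A hepatitis B virus post-transcriptional regulatory element, which overlaps X-gene sequence, is expected to enhance transcript expression.

The sequenced record (9,721 nt) is longer than the catalogued 8,383 bp. This is consistent with the IS4 transposable element noted by the repository, which probably lies in the backbone region around the RNA-OUT annotation. The depositor reports that it does not disrupt any element or affect function. The vector is used to introduce the STAR reporter into intestinal organoids.
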