Addgene plasmid #136259: pLV 4xSTAR-sTomato-NLS-blast
Purpose: Fluorescent reporter for intestinal stem cells through ASCL2 transcriptional activity
Depositing lab: Hugo Snippert. Depositing organization: University Medical Centre Utrecht. Publication: Introducing the Stem Cell ASCL2 Reporter STAR into Intestinal Organoids. Heinz MC, Oost KC, Snippert HJG. STAR Protoc. 2020 Oct 8;1(3):100126. doi: 10.1016/j.xpro.2020.100126. eCollection 2020 Dec 18. PubMed 33377020.
Backbone
  Vector backbone: p156RRL-sinPPT-CMV-GFP-PRE/Nhe I
  Backbone size w/o insert (bp): 6256
  Total vector size (bp): 8383
  Vector type: Mammalian Expression, Lentiviral
  Selectable markers: Blasticidin
Growth in bacteria
  Bacterial resistance: Ampicillin, 100 μg/mL
  Growth temperature: 30°C
  Growth strain: NEB Stable
  Copy number: Unknown
Gene/Insert
  Gene/Insert name: stem cell Ascl2 reporter, 4 repeats (alt name: 4x STAR)
  Species: H. sapiens (human), Synthetic
  Insert size (bp): 350
  Tag / fusion protein: sTomato-NLS
Terms and licenses: Academic/Nonprofit Terms; Industry Terms: Not Available to Industry
Depositor comments: Please note Addgene identified an IS4 transposable element in this plasmid. The IS4 element however does not disrupt any elements and the depositor has confirmed it does not affect plasmid function.
How to cite: pLV 4xSTAR-sTomato-NLS-blast was a gift from Hugo Snippert (Addgene plasmid # 136259 ; http://n2t.net/addgene:136259 ; RRID:Addgene_136259)
