>Addgene plasmid #136259 | pLV 4xSTAR-sTomato-NLS-blast | depositor partial sequence | sequence record 307141 | entire insert: including STAR repeats up to BSD
GTGAAAAGGCAGGTGCAAAGCAAATCCTATCCCAGCTTCTAGCTAGGTGAAAAGGCAGGTGCAAAGCAAA
TCCTATCCCAGCTTCTAGCTAGGGTGAAAAGGCAGGTGCAAAGCAAATCCTATCCCAGCTTCTAGCTAGG
TGAAAAGGCAGGTGCAAAGCAAATCCTATCCCAGCTTCTAGCTAGCGGCGCGCCGGATCCGGAGGGGACA
AGTGGAGGGAAAGTGGGGCCGGGCGGGGGGTGCCTGGGAAGCCAGGCTGCGCTGACGTCACTGGGCGCGC
AATTCGGGCTGGAGCGCTTTAAAAAACGAGCGTGCAAGCAGAGAGGCTGCTCCACACCGCTCAGGCCGCG
GTTTAAACATCGATATGGTGAGCAAGGGCGAGGAGGTCATCAAAGAGTTCATGCGCTTCAAGGTGCGCAT
GGAGGGCTCCATGAACGGCCACGAGTTCGAGATCGAGGGCGAGGGCGAGGGCCGCCCCTACGAGGGCACC
CAGACCGCCAAGCTGAAGGTGACCAAGGGCGGCCCCCTGCCCTTCGCCTGGGACATCCTGTCCCCCCAGT
TCATGTACGGCTCCAAGGCGTACGTGAAGCACCCCGCCGACATCCCCGATTACAAGAAGCTGTCCTTCCC
CGAGGGCTTCAAGTGGGAGCGCGTGATGAACTTCGAGGACGGCGGTCTGGTGACCGTGACCCAGGACTCC
TCCCTGCAGGACGGCACGCTGATCTACAAGGTGAAGATGCGCGGCACCAACTTCCCCCCCGACGGCCCCG
TAATGCAGAAGAAGACCATGGGCTGGGAGGCCTCCACCGAGCGCCTGTACCCCCGCGACGGCGTGCTGAA
GGGCGAGATCCACCAGGCCCTGAAGCTGAAGGACGGCGGCCACTACCTGGTGGAGTTCAAGACCATCTAC
ATGGCCAAGAAGCCCGTGCAACTGCCCGGCTACTACTACGTGGACACCAAGCTGGACATCACCTCCCACA
ACGAGGACTACACCATCGTGGAACAGTACGAGCGCTCCGAGGGCCGCCACCACCTGTTCCTGGGGCATGG
CACCGGCAGCACCGGCAGCGGCTCCAGGCCAAAAAAGAAAAGAAAGGTCATCGATTAGTTAATTAATGGC
CCGGGAATTCCGCCCCTCTCCCCCCCTAACGTTACTGGCCGAAGCCGCTTGGAATAAGGCCGGTGTGCGT
TTGTCTATATGTTATTTTCCACCATATTGCCGTCTTTTGGCAATGTGAGGGCCCGGAAACCTGGCCCTGT
CTTCTTGACGAGCATTCCTAGGGGTCTTTCCCCTCTCGCCAAAGGAATGCAAGGTCTGTTGAATGTCGTG
AAGGAAGCAGTTCCTCTGGAAGCTTCTTGAAGACAAACAACGTCTGTAGCGACCCTTTGCAGGCAGCGGA
ACCCCCCACCTGGCGACAGGTGCCTCTGCGGCCAAAAGCCACGTGTATAAGATACACCTGCAAAGGCGGC
ACAACCCCAGTGCCACGTTGTGAGTTGGATAGTTGTGGAAAGAGTCAAATGGCTCTCCTCAAGCGTATTC
AACAAGGGGCTGAAGGATGCCCAGAAGGTACCCCATTGTATGGGATCTGATCTGGGGCCTCGGTGCACAT
GCTTTACATGTGTTTAGTCGAGGTTAAAAAAACGTCTAGGCCCCCCGAACCACGGGGACGTGGTTTTCCT
TTGAAAAACACGATGATAATATGGATATGGCCACAACGGTCGCCACCATGGCCAAGCCTTTGTCTCAAGA
AGAATCCACCCTCATTGAAAGAGCAACGGCTACAATCAACAGCATCCCCATCTCTGAAGACTACAGCGTC
GCCAGCGCAGCTCTCTCTAGCGACGGCCGCATCTTCACTGGTGTCAATGTATATCATTTTACTGGGGGAC
CTTGTGCAGAACTCGTGGTGCTGGGCACTGCTGCTGCTGCGGCAGCTGGCAACCTGACTTGTATCGTCGC
GATCGGAAATGAGAACAGGGGCATCTTGAGCCCCTGCGGACGGTGCCGACAGGTGCTTCTCGATCTGCAT
CCTGGGATCAAAGCCATAGTGAAGGACAGTGATGGACAGCCGACGGCAGTTGGGATTCGTGAATTGCTGC
CCTCTGGTTATGTGTGGGAGGGCTAA
